Addgene plasmid #185144: Dehydrin_Q84N45_9LILI pSecTag (pBS0255)
Purpose: For the mammalian expression of the xerophyta (Xerophyta zambiana) protein Dehydrin_Q84N45_9LILI. This is one of the bottom performing targets in our apoptosis assay (it induced apoptosis).
Depositing lab: Pamela Silver. Depositing organization: Harvard Medical School. Publication: Natural and Designed Proteins Inspired by Extremotolerant Organisms Can Form Condensates and Attenuate Apoptosis in Human Cells. Veling MT, Nguyen DT, Thadani NN, Oster ME, Rollins NJ, Brock KP, Bethel NP, Lim S, Baker D, Way JC, Marks DS, Chang RL, Silver PA. ACS Synth Biol. 2022 Mar 18;11(3):1292-1302. doi: 10.1021/acssynbio.1c00572. Epub 2022 Feb 18. PubMed 35176859.
Backbone
  Vector backbone: YK 02
  Vector type: Mammalian Expression
Growth in bacteria
  Bacterial resistance: Ampicillin, 100 μg/mL
  Growth temperature: 37°C
  Growth strain: DH5alpha
  Copy number: High Copy
Gene/Insert
  Gene/Insert name: Dehydrin_Q84N45_9LILI
  Species: X. viscosa
  Insert size (bp): 366
  Cloning method: Gibson Cloning
Terms and licenses: Academic/Nonprofit Terms; Industry Terms: Not Available to Industry
Depositor comments: This is one of the bottom performing targets in our apoptosis assay (it induced apoptosis). See supplemental table 2 in our paper to see its performance in our assay. The negative control for this assay is pSecTag2 B which can be obtained from Thermo here https://www.thermofisher.com/order/catalog/product/V90020
How to cite: Dehydrin_Q84N45_9LILI pSecTag (pBS0255) was a gift from Pamela Silver (Addgene plasmid # 185144 ; http://n2t.net/addgene:185144 ; RRID:Addgene_185144)
