[The description below was written by a language model from this plasmid's Addgene catalogue record and pLannotate feature annotations shown in this document.]
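Description:
Dehydrin_Q84N45_9LILI pSecTag (pBS0255) is a 4,179 nt mammalian expression plasmid carrying a 366 bp dehydrin coding sequence from a desiccation-tolerant Xerophyta plant. The record is inconsistent about the source species: the purpose line names Xerophyta zambiana, while the species field lists X. viscosa. The backbone is recorded as "YK 02", and the name and depositor comments tie it to the pSecTag family, with pSecTag2 B serving as the empty-vector negative control. In bacteria it is maintained at high copy through a ColE1/pUC-type origin and selected with ampicillin via the bla gene and its native promoter.

The insert was introduced by Gibson cloning. It is not itself annotated in the feature table, but presumably occupies the unannotated stretch downstream of the human CMV immediate-early enhancer and promoter, which would drive its transcription in mammalian cells. A T7 promoter sits just after the CMV promoter, followed by a short match to a FLAG epitope sequence, which suggests an N-terminal FLAG tag, although the catalogue fields do not list any tag. Further downstream, an EM7 bacterial promoter precedes the Sh ble gene conferring bleomycin/Zeocin resistance, followed by an SV40 polyadenylation signal. No dedicated mammalian promoter for this marker or separate polyadenylation signal for the insert is annotated. The brief HIV-1 LTR, lacI and bom hits are fragments, probably backbone remnants or incidental matches.

The plasmid belongs to a panel of natural and designed proteins inspired by extremotolerant organisms, screened in human cells for condensate formation and effects on apoptosis. This dehydrin was among the worst performers in that apoptosis assay, inducing apoptosis rather than attenuating it.
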