Features (pLannotate 1.2.2; 17 found; start..end, strand, type, name):
     39..91      -  misc_feature   bom (fragment): basis of mobility region from pBR322
    246..625     +  enhancer       CMV enhancer: human cytomegalovirus immediate early enhancer
    626..829     +  promoter       CMV promoter: human cytomegalovirus (CMV) immediate early promoter
    825..858     +  LTR            5' LTR (truncated) (fragment): truncated 5' long terminal repeat (LTR) from HIV-1
    874..892     +  promoter       T7 promoter: promoter for bacteriophage T7 RNA polymerase
    917..941     +  CDS            2xFLAG (fragment): two tandem FLAG® epitope tags
   1293..1340    +  promoter       EM7 promoter: synthetic bacterial promoter&nbsp
   1359..1733    +  CDS            BleoR: antibiotic-binding protein; Sh ble from Streptoalloteichus hindustanus; confers resistance to bleomycin, phleomycin, and Zeocin™
   1743..1868    +  CDS            ble (fragment): BLE_KLEPN - Experimental evidence at protein level: Swiss-Prot protein existence level 1. Binding protein with a strong affinity to the bleomycin family of antibiotics. Binds to CL990; an antimitotic-antibiotic compound. From Klebsiella pneumoniae.
   1863..1984    +  polyA_signal   SV40 poly(A) signal: SV40 polyadenylation signal
   2057..2073    -  protein_bind   lac operator: The lac repressor binds to the lac operator to inhibit transcription in E. coli. This inhibition can be relieved by adding lactose or isopropyl-β-D-thiogalactopyranoside (IPTG). lac repressor encoded by lacI
   2081..2111    -  promoter       lac promoter: promoter for the E. coli lac operon
   2126..2147    -  protein_bind   CAP binding site: CAP binding activates transcription in the presence of cAMP. E. coli catabolite activator protein
   2160..2252    -  CDS            lacI (fragment): lac repressor; lacI; The lac repressor binds to the lac operator to inhibit transcription in E. coli. This inhibition can be relieved by adding lactose or isopropyl-β-D-thiogalactopyranoside (IPTG).
   2435..3023    -  rep_origin     ori: high-copy-number ColE1/pMB1/pBR322/pUC origin of replication
   3194..4054    -  CDS            AmpR: β-lactamase; bla; confers resistance to ampicillin, carbenicillin, and related antibiotics
   4055..4159    -  promoter       AmpR promoter: bla
>Addgene plasmid #185144 | Dehydrin_Q84N45_9LILI pSecTag (pBS0255) | addgene full sequence | sequence record 366638 | Addgene NGS Result
CACCTGACGTCGACGGATCGGGAGATCTCCCGATCCCCTATGGTGCACTCTCAGTACAATCTGCTCTGAT
GCCGCATAGTTAAGCCAGTATCTGCTCCCTGCTTGTGTGTTGGAGGTCGCTGAGTAGTGCGCGAGCAAAA
TTTAAGCTACAACAAGGCAAGGCTTGACCGACAATTGCATGAAGAATCTGCTTAGGGTTAGGCGTTTTGC
GCTGCTTCGCGATGTACGGGCCAGATATACGCGTTGACATTGATTATTGACTAGTTATTAATAGTAATCA
ATTACGGGGTCATTAGTTCATAGCCCATATATGGAGTTCCGCGTTACATAACTTACGGTAAATGGCCCGC
CTGGCTGACCGCCCAACGACCCCCGCCCATTGACGTCAATAATGACGTATGTTCCCATAGTAACGCCAAT
AGGGACTTTCCATTGACGTCAATGGGTGGAGTATTTACGGTAAACTGCCCACTTGGCAGTACATCAAGTG
TATCATATGCCAAGTACGCCCCCTATTGACGTCAATGACGGTAAATGGCCCGCCTGGCATTATGCCCAGT
ACATGACCTTATGGGACTTTCCTACTTGGCAGTACATCTACGTATTAGTCATCGCTATTACCATGGTGAT
GCGGTTTTGGCAGTACATCAATGGGCGTGGATAGCGGTTTGACTCACGGGGATTTCCAAGTCTCCACCCC
ATTGACGTCAATGGGAGTTTGTTTTGGCACCAAAATCAACGGGACTTTCCAAAATGTCGTAACAACTCCG
CCCCATTGACGCAAATGGGCGGTAGGCGTGTACGGTGGGAGGTCTATATAAGCAGAGCTCTCTGGCTAAC
TAGAGAACCCACTGCTTACTGGCTTATCGAAATTAATACGACTCACTATAGGGAGACCCGAATTCGCCGC
CACCATGGATTACAAGGATGATGATGATAAGATGATGGAAGGATATGGAAATCATCAGCACCACAACGTG
GACGAGTACGGCAACCCCCTGCCTGTGGGCTACGGGGAGGGATACGGCCACCAGAATATGCAGAGACCCG
GCGAGTACTACGGCAACCAGGGCTACGGCGGCCACCAGCACGGCGCCTACAGCGGCCCCGGCTACCAGCA
GGACTACGGCAGCGGCCCCAGACTGCAGAGAAGCGGCAGCAGCACCTCCTCCGAGGACGACGGCTACGGC
GGCAGAAGAAAGAAGGGGCTGAAGAACAGAATTATGGAGAACTTACCTGGAAGAAGATAAGGGTGTTTGT
GGTTTTGTTGTGTGGTATTGTGATCAGCACGTGTTGACAATTAATCATCGGCATAGTATATCGGCATAGT
ATAATACGACAAGGTGAGGAACTAAACCATGGCCAAGTTGACCAGTGCCGTTCCGGTGCTCACCGCGCGC
GACGTCGCCGGAGCGGTCGAGTTCTGGACCGACCGGCTCGGGTTCTCCCGGGACTTCGTGGAGGACGACT
TCGCCGGTGTGGTCCGGGACGACGTGACCCTGTTCATCAGCGCGGTCCAGGACCAGGTGGTGCCGGACAA
CACCCTGGCCTGGGTGTGGGTGCGCGGCCTGGACGAGCTGTACGCCGAGTGGTCGGAGGTCGTGTCCACG
AACTTCCGGGACGCCTCCGGGCCGGCCATGACCGAGATCGGCGAGCAGCCGTGGGGGCGGGAGTTCGCCC
TGCGCGACCCGGCCGGCAACTGCGTGCACTTCGTGGCCGAGGAGCAGGACTGACACGTGCTACGAGATTT
CGATTCCACCGCCGCCTTCTATGAAAGGTTGGGCTTCGGAATCGTTTTCCGGGACGCCGGCTGGATGATC
CTCCAGCGCGGGGATCTCATGCTGGAGTTCTTCGCCCACCCCAACTTGTTTATTGCAGCTTATAATGGTT
ACAAATAAAGCAATAGCATCACAAATTTCACAAATAAAGCATTTTTTTCACTGCATTCTAGTTGTGGTTT
GTCCAAACTCATCAATGTATCTTATCATGTCTGTATACCGTCGACCTCTAGCTAGAGCTTGGCGTAATCA
TGGTCATAGCTGTTTCCTGTGTGAAATTGTTATCCGCTCACAATTCCACACAACATACGAGCCGGAAGCA
TAAAGTGTAAAGCCTGGGGTGCCTAATGAGTGAGCTAACTTACATTAATTGCGTTGCGCTCACTGCCCGC
TTTCCAGTCGGGAAACCTGTCGTGCCAGCTGCATTAATGAATCGGCCAACGCGCGGGGAGAGGCGGTTTG
CGTATTGGGCGCTCTTCCGCTTCCTCGCTCACTGACTCGCTGCGCTCGGTCGTTCGGCTGCGGCGAGCGG
TATCAGCTCACTCAAAGGCGGTAATACGGTTATCCACAGAATCAGGGGATAACGCAGGAAAGAACATGTG
AGCAAAAGGCCAGCAAAAGGCCAGGAACCGTAAAAAGGCCGCGTTGCTGGCGTTTTTCCATAGGCTCCGC
CCCCCTGACGAGCATCACAAAAATCGACGCTCAAGTCAGAGGTGGCGAAACCCGACAGGACTATAAAGAT
ACCAGGCGTTTCCCCCTGGAAGCTCCCTCGTGCGCTCTCCTGTTCCGACCCTGCCGCTTACCGGATACCT
GTCCGCCTTTCTCCCTTCGGGAAGCGTGGCGCTTTCTCATAGCTCACGCTGTAGGTATCTCAGTTCGGTG
TAGGTCGTTCGCTCCAAGCTGGGCTGTGTGCACGAACCCCCCGTTCAGCCCGACCGCTGCGCCTTATCCG
GTAACTATCGTCTTGAGTCCAACCCGGTAAGACACGACTTATCGCCACTGGCAGCAGCCACTGGTAACAG
GATTAGCAGAGCGAGGTATGTAGGCGGTGCTACAGAGTTCTTGAAGTGGTGGCCTAACTACGGCTACACT
AGAAGAACAGTATTTGGTATCTGCGCTCTGCTGAAGCCAGTTACCTTCGGAAAAAGAGTTGGTAGCTCTT
GATCCGGCAAACAAACCACCGCTGGTAGCGGTGGTTTTTTTGTTTGCAAGCAGCAGATTACGCGCAGAAA
AAAAGGATCTCAAGAAGATCCTTTGATCTTTTCTACGGGGTCTGACGCTCAGTGGAACGAAAACTCACGT
TAAGGGATTTTGGTCATGAGATTATCAAAAAGGATCTTCACCTAGATCCTTTTAAATTAAAAATGAAGTT
TTAAATCAATCTAAAGTATATATGAGTAAACTTGGTCTGACAGTTACCAATGCTTAATCAGTGAGGCACC
TATCTCAGCGATCTGTCTATTTCGTTCATCCATAGTTGCCTGACTCCCCGTCGTGTAGATAACTACGATA
CGGGAGGGCTTACCATCTGGCCCCAGTGCTGCAATGATACCGCGAGACCCACGCTCACCGGCTCCAGATT
TATCAGCAATAAACCAGCCAGCCGGAAGGGCCGAGCGCAGAAGTGGTCCTGCAACTTTATCCGCCTCCAT
CCAGTCTATTAATTGTTGCCGGGAAGCTAGAGTAAGTAGTTCGCCAGTTAATAGTTTGCGCAACGTTGTT
GCCATTGCTACAGGCATCGTGGTGTCACGCTCGTCGTTTGGTATGGCTTCATTCAGCTCCGGTTCCCAAC
GATCAAGGCGAGTTACATGATCCCCCATGTTGTGCAAAAAAGCGGTTAGCTCCTTCGGTCCTCCGATCGT
TGTCAGAAGTAAGTTGGCCGCAGTGTTATCACTCATGGTTATGGCAGCACTGCATAATTCTCTTACTGTC
ATGCCATCCGTAAGATGCTTTTCTGTGACTGGTGAGTACTCAACCAAGTCATTCTGAGAATAGTGTATGC
GGCGACCGAGTTGCTCTTGCCCGGCGTCAATACGGGATAATACCGCGCCACATAGCAGAACTTTAAAAGT
GCTCATCATTGGAAAACGTTCTTCGGGGCGAAAACTCTCAAGGATCTTACCGCTGTTGAGATCCAGTTCG
ATGTAACCCACTCGTGCACCCAACTGATCTTCAGCATCTTTTACTTTCACCAGCGTTTCTGGGTGAGCAA
AAACAGGAAGGCAAAATGCCGCAAAAAAGGGAATAAGGGCGACACGGAAATGTTGAATACTCATACTCTT
CCTTTTTCAATATTATTGAAGCATTTATCAGGGTTATTGTCTCATGAGCGGATACATATTTGAATGTATT
TAGAAAAATAAACAAATAGGGGTTCCGCGCACATTTCCCCGAAAAGTGC
